>Addgene plasmid #118748 | pScarlet-Borcs7 | addgene full sequence | sequence record 229081 | Addgene NGS Result
CGTTACATAACTTACGGTAAATGGCCCGCCTGGCTGACCGCCCAACGACCCCCGCCCATTGACGTCAATA
ATGACGTATGTTCCCATAGTAACGCCAATAGGGACTTTCCATTGACGTCAATGGGTGGAGTATTTACGGT
AAACTGCCCACTTGGCAGTACATCAAGTGTATCATATGCCAAGTACGCCCCCTATTGACGTCAATGACGG
TAAATGGCCCGCCTGGCATTATGCCCAGTACATGACCTTATGGGACTTTCCTACTTGGCAGTACATCTAC
GTATTAGTCATCGCTATTACCATGGTGATGCGGTTTTGGCAGTACATCAATGGGCGTGGATAGCGGTTTG
ACTCACGGGGATTTCCAAGTCTCCACCCCATTGACGTCAATGGGAGTTTGTTTTGGCACCAAAATCAACG
GGACTTTCCAAAATGTCGTAACAACTCCGCCCCATTGACGCAAATGGGCGGTAGGCGTGTACGGTGGGAG
GTCTATATAAGCAGAGCTGGTTTAGTGAACCGTCAGATCCGCTAGCGCTACCGGTCGCCACCATGGTGAG
CAAGGGCGAGGCAGTGATCAAGGAGTTCATGCGGTTCAAGGTGCACATGGAGGGCTCCATGAACGGCCAC
GAGTTCGAGATCGAGGGCGAGGGCGAGGGCCGCCCCTACGAGGGCACCCAGACCGCCAAGCTGAAGGTGA
CCAAGGGTGGCCCCCTGCCCTTCTCCTGGGACATCCTGTCCCCTCAGTTCATGTACGGCTCCAGGGCCTT
CACCAAGCACCCCGCCGACATCCCCGACTACTATAAGCAGTCCTTCCCCGAGGGCTTCAAGTGGGAGCGC
GTGATGAACTTCGAGGACGGCGGCGCCGTGACCGTGACCCAGGACACCTCCCTGGAGGACGGCACCCTGA
TCTACAAGGTGAAGCTCCGCGGCACCAACTTCCCTCCTGACGGCCCCGTAATGCAGAAGAAGACAATGGG
CTGGGAAGCGTCCACCGAGCGGTTGTACCCCGAGGACGGCGTGCTGAAGGGCGACATTAAGATGGCCCTG
CGCCTGAAGGACGGCGGCCGCTACCTGGCGGACTTCAAGACCACCTACAAGGCCAAGAAGCCCGTGCAGA
TGCCCGGCGCCTACAACGTCGACCGCAAGTTGGACATCACCTCCCACAACGAGGACTACACCGTGGTGGA
ACAGTACGAACGCTCCGAGGGCCGCCACTCCACCGGCGGCATGGACGAGCTGTACAAGTCCGGACTCAGA
TCTCGACTAGTTGAGGTGATGGCGACTGGGACGCCGGATTCGCAAGCCCGATTTGGTCAGTCCGTGAAGG
GGCTTCTCACGGAGAAGGTGAACACCTGTGGCACCGATGTAATCGCGCTCACCAAGCAGGTGCTGAAAGG
CTCGCGGAGCTCCGAGCTGCTGGGGCAGGCAGCTCGAAACATGGTACTACAGGAAGATGCCATCTTACAC
TCGGAAGATAGTTTAAGGAAGATGGCAATAATAACAACACACCTTCAGTACCAGCAAGAAGCTATTCAGA
AGAATGTGGAACAGTCGCCTGACCTGCAGGACCAGTTGAGTCACTTACTGAAGTAGCACATCAGATGCTA
AGGAGGGCCTGTCCTACACAACCATCAGGCCGTGGGATCCACCGGATCTAGATAACTGATCATAATCAGC
CATACCACATTTGTAGAGGTTTTACTTGCTTTAAAAAACCTCCCACACCTCCCCCTGAACCTGAAACATA
AAATGAATGCAATTGTTGTTGTTAACTTGTTTATTGCAGCTTATAATGGTTACAAATAAAGCAATAGCAT
CACAAATTTCACAAATAAAGCATTTTTTTCACTGCATTCTAGTTGTGGTTTGTCCAAACTCATCAATGTA
TCTTAAGGCGTAAATTGTAAGCGTTAATATTTTGTTAAAATTCGCGTTAAATTTTTGTTAAATCAGCTCA
TTTTTTAACCAATAGGCCGAAATCGGCAAAATCCCTTATAAATCAAAAGAATAGACCGAGATAGGGT
[37 nt withheld, positions 2028-2064]
AAAGAACGTGGACTCCAACGTCAAAGG
[49 nt withheld, positions 2092-2140]
T
[91 nt withheld, positions 2142-2232]
G
[124 nt withheld, positions 2234-2357]
CAGGTGGCACTTTTCGGGGAAATGTGCGCGGAACCCCTATTTGTTTATTTTTCTAAATACATTCAAATAT
GTATCCGCTCATGAGACAATAACCCTGATAAATGCTTCAATAATATTGAAAAAGGAAGAGTCCTGAGGCG
GAAAGAACCAGCTGTGGAATGTGTGTCAGTTAGGGTGTGGAAAGTCCCCAGGCTCCCCAGCAGGCAGAAG
TATGCAAAGCATGCATCTCAATTAGTCAGCAACCAGGTGTGGAAAGTCCCCAGGCTCCCCAGCAGGCAGA
AGTATGCAAAGCATGCATCTCAATTAGTCAGCAACCATAGTCCCGCCCCTAACTCCGCCCATCCCGCCCC
TAACTCCGCCCAGTTCCGCCCATTCTCCGCCCCATGGCTGACTAATTTTTTTTATTTATGCAGAGGCCGA
GGCCGCCTCGGCCTCTGAGCTATTCCAGAAGTAGTGAGGAGGCTTTTTTGGAGGCCTAGGCTTTTGCAAA
GATCGATCAAGAGACAGGATGAGGATCGTTTCGCATGATTGAACAAGATGGATTGCACGCAGGTTCTCCG
GCCGCTTGGGTGGAGAGGCTATTCGGCTATGACTGGGCACAACAGACAATCGGCTGCTCTGATGCCGCCG
TGTTCCGGCTGTCAGCGCAGGGGCGCCCGGTTCTTTTTGTCAAGACCGACCTGTCCGGTGCCCTGAATGA
ACTGCAAGACGAGGCAGCGCGGCTATCGTGGCTGGCCACGACGGGCGTTCCTTGCGCAGCTGTGCTCGAC
GTTGTCACTGAAGCGGGAAGGGACTGGCTGCTATTGGGCGAAGTGCCGGGGCAGGATCTCCTGTCATCTC
ACCTTGCTCCTGCCGAGAAAGTATCCATCATGGCTGATGCAATGCGGCGGCTGCATACGCTTGATCCGGC
TACCTGCCCATTCGACCACCAAGCGAAACATCGCATCGAGCGAGCACGTACTCGGATGGAAGCCGGTCTT
GTCGATCAGGATGATCTGGACGAAGAGCATCAGGGGCTCGCGCCAGCCGAACTGTTCGCCAGGCTCAAGG
CGAGCATGCCCGACGGCGAGGATCTCGTCGTGACCCATGGCGATGCCTGCTTGCCGAATATCATGGTGGA
AAATGGCCGCTTTTCTGGATTCATCGACTGTGGCCGGCTGGGTGTGGCGGACCGCTATCAGGACATAGCG
TTGGCTACCCGTGATATTGCTGAAGAGCTTGGCGGCGAATGGGCTGACCGCTTCCTCGTGCTTTACGGTA
TCGCCGCTCCCGATTCGCAGCGCATCGCCTTCTATCGCCTTCTTGACGAGTTCTTCTGAGCGGGACTCTG
GGGTTCGAAATGACCGACCAAGCGACGCCCAACCTGCCATCACGAGATTTCGATTCCACCGCCGCCTTCT
ATGAAAGGTTGGGCTTCGGAATCGTTTTCCGGGACGCCGGCTGGATGATCCTCCAGCGCGGGGATCTCAT
GCTGGAGTTCTTCGCCCACCCTAGGGGGAGGCTAACTGAAACACGGAAGGAGACAATACCGGAAGGAACC
CGCGCTATGACGGCAATAAAAAGACAGAATAAAACGCACGGTGTTGGGTCGTTTGTTCATAAACGCGGGG
TTCGGTCCCAGGGCTGGCACTCTGTCGATACCCCACCGAGACCCCATTGGGGCCAATACGCCCGCGTTTC
TTCCTTTTCCCCACCCCACCCCCCAAGTTCGGGTGAAGGCCCAGGGCTCGCAGCCAACGTCGGGGCGGCA
GGCCCTGCCATAGCCTCAGGTTACTCATATATACTTTAGATTGATTTAAAACTTCATTTTTAATTTAAAA
GGATCTAGGTGAAGATCCTTTTTGATAATCTCATGACCAAAATCCCTTAACGTGAGTTTTCGTTCCACTG
AGCGTCAGACCCCGTAGAAAAGATCAAAGGATCTTCTTGAGATCCTTTTTTTCTGCGCGTAATCTGCTGC
TTGCAAACAAAAAAACCACCGCTACCAGCGGTGGTTTGTTTGCCGGATCAAGAGCTACCAACTCTTTTTC
CGAAGGTAACTGGCTTCAGCAGAGCGCAGATACCAAATACTGTTCTTCTAGTGTAGCCGTAGTTAGGCCA
CCACTTCAAGAACTCTGTAGCACCGCCTACATACCTCGCTCTGCTAATCCTGTTACCAGTGGCTGCTGCC
AGTGGCGATAAGTCGTGTCTTACCGGGTTGGACTCAAGACGATAGTTACCGGATAAGGCGCAGCGGTCGG
GCTGAACGGGGGGTTCGTGCACACAGCCCAGCTTGGAGCGAACGACCTACACCGAACTGAGATACCTACA
GCGTGAGCTATGAGAAAGCGCCACGCTTCCCGAAGGGAGAAAGGCGGACAGGTATCCGGTAAGCGGCAGG
GTCGGAACAGGAGAGCGCACGAGGGAGCTTCCAGGGGGAAACGCCTGGTATCTTTATAGTCCTGTCGGGT
TTCGCCACCTCTGACTTGAGCGTCGATTTTTGTGATGCTCGTCAGGGGGGCGGAGCCTATGGAAAAACGC
CAGCAACGCGGCCTTTTTACGGTTCCTGGCCTTTTGCTGGCCTTTTGCTCACATGTTCTTTCCTGCGTTA
TCCCCTGATTCTGTGGATAACCGTATTACCGCCATGCATTAGTTATTAATAGTAATCAATTACGGGGTCA
TTAGTTCATAGCCCATATATGGAGTTCCG
Features (pLannotate 1.2.2; 16 found; start..end, strand, type, name):
      1..304     +  enhancer       CMV enhancer: human cytomegalovirus immediate early enhancer
    305..508     +  promoter       CMV promoter: human cytomegalovirus (CMV) immediate early promoter
    553..1248    +  CDS            mScarlet: mScarlet is a basic (constitutively fluorescent) red fluorescent protein published in 2016, derived from synthetic construct. It has moderate acid sensitivity.
   1249..1266    +  misc_feature   MCS (fragment): multiple cloning site
   1279..1593    +  CDS            Borcs7: BORC7_MOUSE - Experimental evidence at protein level: Swiss-Prot protein existence level 1. As part of the BORC complex may play a role in lysosomes movement and localization at the cell periphery. Associated with the cytosolic face of lysosomes, the BORC complex may recruit ARL8B and couple lysosomes to microtubule plus-end-directed kinesin motor. From Mus musculus (Mouse).
   1667..1751    +  CDS            large T antigen (fragment): large T antigen from SV40 (simian virus 40)
   1774..1895    +  polyA_signal   SV40 poly(A) signal: SV40 polyadenylation signal
   1929..2357    -  rep_origin     f1 ori (sequence partly withheld): f1 bacteriophage origin of replication; arrow indicates direction of (+) strand synthesis
   2384..2488    +  promoter       AmpR promoter: bla
   2490..2847    +  promoter       SV40 promoter: SV40 enhancer and early promoter
   2882..3676    +  CDS            NeoR/KanR: aminoglycoside phosphotransferase from Tn5; aph(3')-II (or nptII); confers resistance to neomycin, kanamycin, and G418 (Geneticin®)
   3697..3849    +  CDS            ble (fragment): BLE_KLEPN - Experimental evidence at protein level: Swiss-Prot protein existence level 1. Binding protein with a strong affinity to the bleomycin family of antibiotics. Binds to CL990; an antimitotic-antibiotic compound. From Klebsiella pneumoniae.
   3908..3955    +  polyA_signal   HSV TK poly(A) signal: herpes simplex virus thymidine kinase polyadenylation signal (Cole and Stacy, 1985)
   4046..4062    -  polyA_signal   bGH poly(A) signal (fragment): bovine growth hormone polyadenylation signal
   4284..4872    +  rep_origin     ori: high-copy-number ColE1/pMB1/pBR322/pUC origin of replication
   4987..5046    +  enhancer       CMV enhancer (fragment): human cytomegalovirus immediate early enhancer
