[The description below was written by a language model from this plasmid's Addgene catalogue record and pLannotate feature annotations shown in this document.]
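Description:
pScarlet-Borcs7 is a mammalian expression plasmid that produces mouse Borcs7 fused at its N terminus to the red fluorescent protein mScarlet. It is built on a Clontech C-series fluorescent-protein fusion backbone (recorded as "Clontech C7"), and the sequenced plasmid is about 5.0 kb. It replicates in E. coli from a high-copy ColE1/pUC-type origin and is selected with kanamycin. Resistance comes from a single NeoR/KanR (aminoglycoside phosphotransferase) gene placed behind tandem promoters. The bacterial bla promoter drives it for kanamycin selection in bacteria. The SV40 enhancer/early promoter, paired with an HSV TK polyadenylation signal, drives it for G418 selection of stably transfected mammalian cells. An f1 origin is also present, a standard backbone element that allows single-stranded DNA production. The short annotated ble, bGH poly(A) and SV40 large T antigen fragments appear to be backbone remnants rather than functional parts.

The expression cassette uses the human CMV immediate-early enhancer and promoter to drive the mScarlet coding sequence. A short residual stretch of the multiple cloning site follows and serves as a linker, then the Borcs7 cDNA, with transcripts terminated by the SV40 poly(A) signal. The insert was placed between SalI and BamHI sites, and the SalI site was lost during cloning. Borcs7 is a subunit of the BORC complex, which associates with the cytosolic face of lysosomes and is thought to recruit ARL8B and couple lysosomes to kinesin-driven movement toward the cell periphery. The record states the purpose only as expressing Scarlet-tagged Borcs7. A fusion of this kind would suit live or fixed-cell imaging of the protein's localisation in transfected mammalian cells.
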