Addgene plasmid #118748: pScarlet-Borcs7
Purpose: Expresses scarlet tagged Borcs7
Depositing lab: Beverly Koller. Depositing organization: University of North Carolina at Chapel Hill.
Backbone
  Vector backbone: Clontech C7
  Backbone manufacturer: Clontech
  Backbone size w/o insert (bp): 4710
  Vector type: Mammalian Expression
Growth in bacteria
  Bacterial resistance: Kanamycin, 50 μg/mL
  Growth temperature: 37°C
  Growth strain: DH5alpha
  Copy number: High Copy
Gene/Insert
  Gene/Insert name: Borcs7 cDNA
  Species: M. musculus (mouse)
  Insert size (bp): 375
  Entrez Gene: 2010012O05Rik (a.k.a. AI413851, AI467257, 4930569L17Rik)
  Promoter: CMV
  Tag / fusion protein: mScarlet (N terminal on insert)
  Cloning method: Restriction Enzyme; 5′ cloning site SalI (destroyed during cloning); 3′ cloning site BamHI (not destroyed)
  Sequencing primers: 5′ DSRed1-C; 3′ SV40pA-R
Terms and licenses: Academic/Nonprofit Terms; Industry Terms: Not Available to Industry
How to cite: pScarlet-Borcs7 was a gift from Beverly Koller (Addgene plasmid # 118748 ; http://n2t.net/addgene:118748 ; RRID:Addgene_118748)
